Addgene plasmid #109381: pSB1C3-H3
Purpose: Arabinose inducible VioB-mCherry expression (weaker RBS). Used to test burden response in E. coli
Depositing lab: Tom Ellis. Depositing organization: Imperial College London. Publication: Burden-driven feedback control of gene expression. Ceroni F, Boo A, Furini S, Gorochowski TE, Borkowski O, Ladak YN, Awan AR, Gilbert C, Stan GB, Ellis T. Nat Methods. 2018 Mar 26. pii: nmeth.4635. doi: 10.1038/nmeth.4635. PubMed 29578536.
Backbone
  Vector backbone: pSB1C3 (pMB1 origin of replication and CmR)
  Vector type: Bacterial Expression
Growth in bacteria
  Bacterial resistance: Chloramphenicol, 25 μg/mL
  Growth temperature: 37°C
  Growth strain: DH5alpha
  Copy number: High Copy
Gene/Insert
  Gene/Insert name: pARABAD-VioB-mCherry
  Cloning method: Gibson Cloning
Terms and licenses: Academic/Nonprofit Terms; Industry Terms: Not Available to Industry
How to cite: pSB1C3-H3 was a gift from Tom Ellis (Addgene plasmid # 109381 ; http://n2t.net/addgene:109381 ; RRID:Addgene_109381)
