[The description below was written by a language model from this plasmid's Addgene catalogue record and pLannotate feature annotations shown in this document.]
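Description:
pSB1C3-H3 is a 7,044 bp bacterial expression plasmid built on the BioBrick backbone pSB1C3 for use in E. coli. It replicates from a high-copy pMB1/ColE1-type origin and is selected with chloramphenicol through a cat gene driven by its own promoter and followed by the lambda t0 terminator. Further terminators (a his operon terminator and a putative bacterial terminator) flank the cloning region, helping to insulate the insert from backbone transcription. The payload, assembled by Gibson cloning, sits between the BioBrick prefix and suffix.

The insert is an arabinose-inducible cassette. The araC regulator gene is transcribed divergently from the araBAD promoter, so that AraC keeps the promoter repressed until L-arabinose is added and then activates it. Downstream lie the roughly 3 kb vioB coding sequence from Chromobacterium violaceum, an enzyme of the violacein pathway, followed after a short gap of about 50 bp by mCherry. The name indicates a VioB-mCherry product, with red fluorescence reporting its expression, although the annotation does not show the linker or confirm that the two reading frames are joined. According to the record, this version carries a weaker ribosome binding site, which implies it is one of a series with differing translation strengths; the RBS itself is not annotated.

The plasmid is used to test the burden response in E. coli. Inducing a large heterologous protein draws on host expression resources, and the mCherry signal lets output be related to that load. The NGS-verified and depositor sequences carry the same twelve features in the same order, differing only in the numbering start point.
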