Features (pLannotate 1.2.2; 12 found; start..end, strand, type, name):
      1..58      +  terminator     his operon terminator: This putative transcriptin terminator from the E. coli his operon has a 2-bp deletion introduced during synthesis. Its efficiency has not been determined.
    253..841     -  rep_origin     ori: high-copy-number ColE1/pMB1/pBR322/pUC origin of replication
   1024..1118    -  terminator     lambda t0 terminator: transcription terminator from phage lambda
   1142..1798    -  CDS            cat: CAT_ECOLX - Experimental evidence at protein level: Swiss-Prot protein existence level 1. This enzyme is an effector of chloramphenicol resistance in bacteria. From Escherichia coli. This protein is used as a marker in many commonly used cloning vectors, such as pACYC184.
   1799..1896    -  promoter       cat promoter: promoter of the E. coli cat gene encoding chloramphenicol acetyltransferase
   1982..2025    -  terminator     bacterial terminator: putative bacterial transcription terminator
   2028..2049    +  misc_feature   BioBrick prefix: BioBrick prefix for parts that do not start with "ATG"
   2050..2928    -  CDS            araC: L-arabinose regulatory protein; araC
   2955..3227    +  promoter       araBAD promoter: araBAD; promoter of the L-arabinose operon of E. coli; the araC regulatory gene is transcribed in the opposite direction (Guzman et al., 1995)
   3289..6282    +  CDS            vioB: VIOB_CHRVO - Experimental evidence at protein level: Swiss-Prot protein existence level 1. Catalyzes the hydrogen peroxide-dependent dimerization of two L-tryptophan-derived molecules (imine form of indole 3-pyruvate (IPA)), to form an uncharacterized product suggested to be indole-3-pyruvate imine dimer that can spontaneously convert into dichlorochromopyrrolate (CPA). The uncharacterized product is the substrate of VioE. From Chromobacterium violaceum (strain ATCC 12472 / DSM 30191 / JCM 1249 / NBRC 12614 / NCIMB 9131 / NCTC 9757).
   6334..7017    +  CDS            mCherry: mCherry is a basic (constitutively fluorescent) red fluorescent protein published in 2004, derived from Discosoma sp.. It is reported to be a very rapidly-maturing monomer with low acid sensitivity.
   7024..7044    +  misc_feature   BioBrick suffix: universal suffix for all parts
>Addgene plasmid #109381 | pSB1C3-H3 | depositor full sequence | sequence record 206252 | pSB1C3-H3  sequence 7044 bps
TCCGGCAAAAAAGGGCAAGGTGTCACCACCCTGCCCTTTTTCTTTAAAACCGAAAAGATTACTTCGCGTT
ATGCAGGCTTCCTCGCTCACTGACTCGCTGCGCTCGGTCGTTCGGCTGCGGCGAGCGGTATCAGCTCACT
CAAAGGCGGTAATACGGTTATCCACAGAATCAGGGGATAACGCAGGAAAGAACATGTGAGCAAAAGGCCA
GCAAAAGGCCAGGAACCGTAAAAAGGCCGCGTTGCTGGCGTTTTTCCACAGGCTCCGCCCCCCTGACGAG
CATCACAAAAATCGACGCTCAAGTCAGAGGTGGCGAAACCCGACAGGACTATAAAGATACCAGGCGTTTC
CCCCTGGAAGCTCCCTCGTGCGCTCTCCTGTTCCGACCCTGCCGCTTACCGGATACCTGTCCGCCTTTCT
CCCTTCGGGAAGCGTGGCGCTTTCTCATAGCTCACGCTGTAGGTATCTCAGTTCGGTGTAGGTCGTTCGC
TCCAAGCTGGGCTGTGTGCACGAACCCCCCGTTCAGCCCGACCGCTGCGCCTTATCCGGTAACTATCGTC
TTGAGTCCAACCCGGTAAGACACGACTTATCGCCACTGGCAGCAGCCACTGGTAACAGGATTAGCAGAGC
GAGGTATGTAGGCGGTGCTACAGAGTTCTTGAAGTGGTGGCCTAACTACGGCTACACTAGAAGAACAGTA
TTTGGTATCTGCGCTCTGCTGAAGCCAGTTACCTTCGGAAAAAGAGTTGGTAGCTCTTGATCCGGCAAAC
AAACCACCGCTGGTAGCGGTGGTTTTTTTGTTTGCAAGCAGCAGATTACGCGCAGAAAAAAAGGATCTCA
AGAAGATCCTTTGATCTTTTCTACGGGGTCTGACGCTCAGTGGAACGAAAACTCACGTTAAGGGATTTTG
GTCATGAGATTATCAAAAAGGATCTTCACCTAGATCCTTTTAAATTAAAAATGAAGTTTTAAATCAATCT
AAAGTATATATGAGTAAACTTGGTCTGACAGCTCGAGGCTTGGATTCTCACCAATAAAAAACGCCCGGCG
GCAACCGAGCGTTCTGAACAAATCCAGATGGAGTTCTGAGGTCATTACTGGATCTATCAACAGGAGTCCA
AGCGAGCTCGATATCAAATTACGCCCCGCCCTGCCACTCATCGCAGTACTGTTGTAATTCATTAAGCATT
CTGCCGACATGGAAGCCATCACAAACGGCATGATGAACCTGAATCGCCAGCGGCATCAGCACCTTGTCGC
CTTGCGTATAATATTTGCCCATGGTGAAAACGGGGGCGAAGAAGTTGTCCATATTGGCCACGTTTAAATC
AAAACTGGTGAAACTCACCCAGGGATTGGCTGAGACGAAAAACATATTCTCAATAAACCCTTTAGGGAAA
TAGGCCAGGTTTTCACCGTAACACGCCACATCTTGCGAATATATGTGTAGAAACTGCCGGAAATCGTCGT
GGTATTCACTCCAGAGCGATGAAAACGTTTCAGTTTGCTCATGGAAAACGGTGTAACAAGGGTGAACACT
ATCCCATATCACCAGCTCACCGTCTTTCATTGCCATACGAAATTCCGGATGAGCATTCATCAGGCGGGCA
AGAATGTGAATAAAGGCCGGATAAAACTTGTGCTTATTTTTCTTTACGGTCTTTAAAAAGGCCGTAATAT
CCAGCTGAACGGTCTGGTTATAGGTACATTGAGCAACTGACTGAAATGCCTCAAAATGTTCTTTACGATG
CCATTGGGATATATCAACGGTGGTATATCCAGTGATTTTTTTCTCCATTTTAGCTTCCTTAGCTCCTGAA
AATCTCGATAACTCAAAAAATACGCCCGGTAGTGATCTTATTTCATTATGGTGAAAGTTGGAACCTCTTA
CGTGCCCGATCAACTCGAGTGCCACCTGACGTCTAAGAAACCATTATTATCATGACATTAACCTATAAAA
ATAGGCGTATCACGAGGCAGAATTTCAGATAAAAAAAATCCTTAGCTTTCGCTAAGGATGATTTCTGGAA
TTCGCGGCCGCTTCTAGAGTTATGACAACTTGACGGCTACATCATTCACTTTTTCTTCACAACCGGCACG
GAACTCGCTCGGGCTGGCCCCGGTGCATTTTTTAAATACCCGCGAGAAATAGAGTTGATCGTCAAAACCA
ACATTGCGACCGACGGTGGCGATAGGCATCCGGGTGGTGCTCAAAAGCAGCTTCGCCTGGCTGATACGTT
GGTCCTCGCGCCAGCTTAAGACGCTAATCCCTAACTGCTGGCGGAAAAGATGTGACAGACGCGACGGCGA
CAAGCAAACATGCTGTGCGACGCTGGCGATATCAAAATTGCTGTCTGCCAGGTGATCGCTGATGTACTGA
CAAGCCTCGCGTACCCGATTATCCATCGGTGGATGGAGCGACTCGTTAATCGCTTCCATGCGCCGCAGTA
ACAATTGCTCAAGCAGATTTATCGCCAGCAGCTCCGAATAGCGCCCTTCCCCTTGCCCGGCGTTAATGAT
TTGCCCAAACAGGTCGCTGAAATGCGGCTGGTGCGCTTCATCCGGGCGAAAGAACCCCGTATTGGCAAAT
ATTGACGGCCAGTTAAGCCATTCATGCCAGTAGGCGCGCGGACGAAAGTAAACCCACTGGTGATACCATT
CGCGAGCCTCCGGATGACGACCGTAGTGATGAATCTCTCCTGGCGGGAACAGCAAAATATCACCCGGTCG
GCAAACAAATTCTCGTCCCTGATTTTTCACCACCCCCTGACCGCGAATGGTGAGATTGAGAATATAACCT
TTCATTCCCAGCGGTCGGTCGATAAAAAAATCGAGATAACCGTTGGCCTCAATCGGCGTTAAACCCGCCA
CCAGATGGGCATTAAACGAGTATCCCGGCAGCAGGGGATCATTTTGCGCTTCAGCCATACTTTTCATACT
CCCGCCATTCAGAGAAGAAACCAATTGTCCATATTGCATCAGACATTGCCGTCACTGCGTCTTTTACTGG
CTCTTCTCGCTAACCAAACCGGTAACCCCGCTTATTAAAAGCATTCTGTAACAAAGCGGGACCAAAGCCA
TGACAAAAACGCGTAACAAAAGTGTCTATAATCACGGCAGAAAAGTCCACATTGATTATTTGCACGGCGT
CACACTTTGCTATGCCATAGCATTTTTATCCATAAGATTAGCGGATCCTACCTGACACTTTTTATCGCAA
CTCTCTATAATTTCTCCATACCCGTTTTTTTGGGCTAGCATTACCCGCATCACAAGGAAAAGCCCAATAT
GAGCATTCTGGATTTCCCGCGTATCCACTTCCGTGGCTGGGCCCGTGTCAATGCGCCGACCGCGAACCGC
GATCCGCACGGCCACATCGATATGGCCAGCAATACCGTGGCGATGGCGGGTGAGCCGTTCGACCTGGCAC
GCCATCCTACGGAGTTCCACCGTCACCTGCGCTCCCTGGGTCCGCGCTTCGGCTTGGATGGTCGTGCTGA
CCCGGAAGGCCCGTTCAGCCTGGCCGAGGGCTACAACGCTGCCGGTAACAACCACTTTTCGTGGGAGAGC
GCAACCGTTAGCCACGTGCAATGGGATGGCGGTGAGGCGGATCGTGGTGACGGTCTGGTCGGTGCTCGTT
TGGCACTGTGGGGTCACTACAATGATTATCTGCGTACCACCTTCAATCGTGCTCGTTGGGTCGACAGCGA
CCCGACGCGCCGTGACGCTGCACAAATCTATGCGGGCCAATTCACCATTAGCCCGGCTGGTGCCGGTCCG
GGTACGCCGTGGCTGTTTACGGCAGACATTGATGATAGCCATGGTGCACGTTGGACGCGTGGCGGCCACA
TTGCAGAGCGTGGCGGCCACTTCTTGGATGAAGAGTTTGGTCTGGCACGCCTGTTTCAGTTCTCTGTGCC
GAAAGATCACCCACATTTTCTGTTTCACCCGGGTCCGTTTGATTCCGAGGCCTGGCGTCGTCTGCAATTG
GCTCTGGAGGATGACGACGTTCTGGGTCTGACCGTGCAATATGCGTTGTTCAATATGAGCACCCCGCCTC
AGCCGAACAGCCCGGTTTTTCACGATATGGTCGGTGTTGTCGGTCTGTGGCGTCGTGGTGAACTGGCGAG
CTACCCGGCTGGTCGTCTGCTGCGTCCGCGTCAACCGGGTCTGGGTGACCTGACCCTGCGCGTCAACGGT
GGTCGCGTTGCGCTGAATTTGGCGTGTGCCATTCCGTTCAGCACTCGTGCCGCGCAGCCAAGCGCACCGG
ACCGCCTGACCCCGGACCTGGGTGCCAAACTGCCGCTGGGCGATCTGCTGCTGCGTGATGAGGACGGCGC
ACTGTTGGCACGTGTGCCGCAGGCTCTGTACCAAGACTATTGGACGAATCACGGTATTGTGGACCTGCCG
CTGCTGCGCGAACCGCGTGGTAGCTTGACCCTGAGCAGCGAACTGGCGGAGTGGCGTGAGCAAGACTGGG
TCACCCAAAGCGACGCGTCTAACCTGTACCTGGAGGCACCGGATCGCCGTCACGGTCGCTTTTTCCCTGA
GAGCATCGCGCTGCGCAGCTACTTTCGCGGTGAAGCGCGTGCGCGTCCGGATATCCCGCATCGTATCGAG
GGCATGGGCCTGGTCGGCGTCGAATCTCGTCAGGATGGCGACGCTGCGGAATGGCGTCTGACGGGTCTGC
GTCCGGGTCCGGCACGCATTGTTCTGGACGATGGTGCCGAGGCGATCCCTCTGCGTGTTCTGCCTGACGA
TTGGGCGCTGGATGACGCGACCGTCGAAGAAGTGGATTACGCCTTTTTGTACCGCCACGTTATGGCGTAT
TACGAGCTGGTGTATCCATTCATGAGCGACAAGGTGTTTTCCCTGGCTGATCGTTGCAAATGTGAAACGT
ACGCACGTCTGATGTGGCAGATGTGTGATCCGCAGAACCGCAACAAGTCCTATTACATGCCGAGCACCCG
CGAACTGTCGGCACCGAAAGCTCGTTTGTTCTTGAAGTATCTGGCCCACGTGGAAGGCCAGGCACGCCTG
CAAGCACCTCCGCCAGCGGGTCCGGCACGCATTGAATCTAAAGCCCAGTTGGCGGCAGAGCTGCGTAAAG
CCGTCGACCTGGAGCTGTCTGTGATGCTGCAATACCTGTACGCGGCGTATAGCATTCCGAACTATGCACA
GGGCCAACAACGTGTTCGTGACGGTGCGTGGACCGCCGAGCAGCTGCAACTGGCGTGCGGTAGCGGTGAC
CGTCGCCGTGATGGCGGTATTCGTGCAGCACTGCTGGAAATTGCTCATGAAGAAATGATTCATTACCTGG
TCGTTAACAACCTGCTGATGGCCCTGGGCGAGCCGTTCTACGCGGGTGTCCCGCTGATGGGCGAAGCGGC
ACGTCAGGCGTTTGGCCTGGACACCGAGTTCGCTCTGGAACCGTTTAGCGAAAGCACGCTGGCACGTTTT
GTTCGTCTGGAATGGCCGCACTTTATCCCAGCACCGGGCAAATCCATCGCGGACTGCTATGCCGCCATTC
GTCAGGCGTTTTTGGATCTGCCGGACTTGTTTGGTGGCGAGGCAGGTAAGCGTGGCGGTGAACACCACCT
GTTCCTGAATGAGCTGACCAACCGTGCGCATCCGGGTTATCAACTGGAAGTTTTCGATCGCGACTCGGCG
CTGTTTGGTATTGCATTTGTGACCGATCAGGGCGAAGGTGGCGCTCTGGACAGCCCGCACTACGAACATA
GCCATTTTCAACGTCTGCGTGAAATGAGCGCGCGTATCATGGCTCAAAGCGCACCGTTCGAACCGGCGCT
GCCGGCGTTGCGTAATCCGGTTCTGGATGAGAGCCCGGGTTGCCAACGTGTCGCAGACGGTCGTGCGCGT
GCGCTGATGGCATTGTACCAAGGCGTTTATGAGCTGATGTTTGCGATGATGGCGCAGCACTTCGCCGTGA
AACCGCTGGGTAGCTTGCGTCGCAGCCGCCTGATGAACGCAGCAATCGATCTGATGACCGGTCTGTTGCG
TCCGCTGAGCTGCGCGCTGATGAACCTGCCAAGCGGCATCGCCGGTCGCACGGCCGGTCCGCCGCTGCCG
GGTCCGGTTGACACCCGTAGCTATGACGACTACGCGCTGGGCTGTCGCATGCTGGCACGCCGTTGCGAGC
GTCTGCTGGAGCAGGCGAGCATGCTGGAACCGGGTTGGCTGCCGGATGCGCAGATGGAGCTGCTGGATTT
CTATCGTCGCCAAATGCTGGACTTGGCGTGCGGCAAACTGAGCCGCGAGGCCGCCGAAGCTGCAGCAAAG
GAGGCCGCAGCTAAAGAGGCTGCAGCGAAAGCGATGGTGAGCAAGGGCGAGGAGGATAACATGGCCATCA
TCAAGGAGTTCATGCGCTTCAAGGTGCACATGGAGGGCTCCGTGAACGGCCACGAGTTCGAGATCGAGGG
CGAGGGCGAGGGCCGCCCCTACGAGGGCACCCAGACCGCCAAGCTGAAGGTGACCAAGGGTGGCCCCCTG
CCCTTCGCCTGGGACATCCTGTCCCCTCAGTTCATGTACGGCTCCAAGGCCTACGTGAAGCACCCCGCCG
ACATCCCCGACTACTTGAAGCTGTCCTTCCCCGAGGGCTTCAAGTGGGAGCGCGTGATGAACTTCGAGGA
CGGCGGCGTGGTGACCGTGACCCAGGACTCCTCCTTGCAGGACGGCGAGTTCATCTACAAGGTGAAGCTG
CGCGGCACCAACTTCCCCTCCGACGGCCCCGTAATGCAGAAGAAGACCATGGGCTGGGAGGCCTCCTCCG
AGCGGATGTACCCCGAGGACGGCGCCCTGAAGGGCGAGATCAAGCAGAGGCTGAAGCTGAAGGACGGCGG
CCACTACGACGCTGAGGTCAAGACCACCTACAAGGCCAAGAAGCCCGTGCAGCTGCCCGGCGCCTACAAC
GTCAACATCAAGTTGGACATCACCTCCCACAACGAGGACTACACCATCGTGGAACAGTACGAACGCGCCG
AGGGCCGCCACTCCACCTAATAATACTAGTAGCGGCCGCTGCAG
