Features (pLannotate 1.2.2; 12 found; start..end, strand, type, name):
     10..67      +  terminator     his operon terminator: This putative transcriptin terminator from the E. coli his operon has a 2-bp deletion introduced during synthesis. Its efficiency has not been determined.
    262..850     -  rep_origin     ori: high-copy-number ColE1/pMB1/pBR322/pUC origin of replication
   1033..1127    -  terminator     lambda t0 terminator: transcription terminator from phage lambda
   1151..1807    -  CDS            cat: CAT_ECOLX - Experimental evidence at protein level: Swiss-Prot protein existence level 1. This enzyme is an effector of chloramphenicol resistance in bacteria. From Escherichia coli. This protein is used as a marker in many commonly used cloning vectors, such as pACYC184.
   1808..1905    -  promoter       cat promoter: promoter of the E. coli cat gene encoding chloramphenicol acetyltransferase
   1991..2034    -  terminator     bacterial terminator: putative bacterial transcription terminator
   2037..2058    +  misc_feature   BioBrick prefix: BioBrick prefix for parts that do not start with "ATG"
   2059..2937    -  CDS            araC: L-arabinose regulatory protein; araC
   2964..3236    +  promoter       araBAD promoter: araBAD; promoter of the L-arabinose operon of E. coli; the araC regulatory gene is transcribed in the opposite direction (Guzman et al., 1995)
   3298..6291    +  CDS            vioB: VIOB_CHRVO - Experimental evidence at protein level: Swiss-Prot protein existence level 1. Catalyzes the hydrogen peroxide-dependent dimerization of two L-tryptophan-derived molecules (imine form of indole 3-pyruvate (IPA)), to form an uncharacterized product suggested to be indole-3-pyruvate imine dimer that can spontaneously convert into dichlorochromopyrrolate (CPA). The uncharacterized product is the substrate of VioE. From Chromobacterium violaceum (strain ATCC 12472 / DSM 30191 / JCM 1249 / NBRC 12614 / NCIMB 9131 / NCTC 9757).
   6343..7026    +  CDS            mCherry: mCherry is a basic (constitutively fluorescent) red fluorescent protein published in 2004, derived from Discosoma sp.. It is reported to be a very rapidly-maturing monomer with low acid sensitivity.
   7033..9       +  misc_feature   BioBrick suffix (across the origin): universal suffix for all parts
>Addgene plasmid #109381 | pSB1C3-H3 | addgene full sequence | sequence record 210707 | Addgene NGS Result
CCGCTGCAGTCCGGCAAAAAAGGGCAAGGTGTCACCACCCTGCCCTTTTTCTTTAAAACCGAAAAGATTA
CTTCGCGTTATGCAGGCTTCCTCGCTCACTGACTCGCTGCGCTCGGTCGTTCGGCTGCGGCGAGCGGTAT
CAGCTCACTCAAAGGCGGTAATACGGTTATCCACAGAATCAGGGGATAACGCAGGAAAGAACATGTGAGC
AAAAGGCCAGCAAAAGGCCAGGAACCGTAAAAAGGCCGCGTTGCTGGCCTTTTTCCACAGGCTCCGCCCC
CCTGACGAGCATCACAAAAATCGACGCTCAAGTCAGAGGTGGCGAAACCCGACAGGACTATAAAGATACC
AGGCGTTTCCCCCTGGAAGCTCCCTCGTGCGCTCTCCTGTTCCGACCCTGCCGCTTACCGGATACCTGTC
CGCCTTTCTCCCTTCGGGAAGCGTGGCGCTTTCTCATAGCTCACGCTGTAGGTATCTCAGTTCGGTGTAG
GTCGTTCGCTCCAAGCTGGGCTGTGTGCACGAACCCCCCGTTCAGCCCGACCGCTGCGCCTTATCCGGTA
ACTATCGTCTTGAGTCCAACCCGGTAAGACACGACTTATCGCCACTGGCAGCAGCCACTGGTAACAGGAT
TAGCAGAGCGAGGTATGTAGGCGGTGCTACAGAGTTCTTGAAGTGGTGGCCTAACTACGGCTACACTAGA
AGAACAGTATTTGGTATCTGCGCTCTGCTGAAGCCAGTTACCTTCGGAAAAAGAGTTGGTAGCTCTTGAT
CCGGCAAACAAACCACCGCTGGTAGCGGTGGTTTTTTTGTTTGCAAGCAGCAGATTACGCGCAGAAAAAA
AGGATCTCAAGAAGATCCTTTGATCTTTTCTACGGGGTCTGACGCTCAGTGGAACGAAAACTCACGTTAA
GGGATTTTGGTCATGAGATTATCAAAAAGGATCTTCACCTAGATCCTTTTAAATTAAAAATGAAGTTTTA
AATCAATCTAAAGTATATATGAGTAAACTTGGTCTGACAGCTCGAGGCTTGGATTCTCACCAATAAAAAA
CGCCCGGCGGCAACCGAGCGTTCTGAACAAATCCAGATGGAGTTCTGAGGTCATTACTGGATCTATCAAC
AGGAGTCCAAGCGAGCTCGATATCAAATTACGCCCCGCCCTGCCACTCATCGCAGTACTGTTGTAATTCA
TTAAGCATTCTGCCGACATGGAAGCCATCACAAACGGCATGATGAACCTGAATCGCCAGCGGCATCAGCA
CCTTGTCGCCTTGCGTATAATATTTGCCCATGGTGAAAACGGGGGCGAAGAAGTTGTCCATATTGGCCAC
GTTTAAATCAAAACTGGTGAAACTCACCCAGGGATTGGCTGAGACGAAAAACATATTCTCAATAAACCCT
TTAGGGAAATAGGCCAGGTTTTCACCGTAACACGCCACATCTTGCGAATATATGTGTAGAAACTGCCGGA
AATCGTCGTGGTATTCACTCCAGAGCGATGAAAACGTTTCAGTTTGCTCATGGAAAACGGTGTAACAAGG
GTGAACACTATCCCATATCACCAGCTCACCGTCTTTCATTGCCATACGAAATTCCGGATGAGCATTCATC
AGGCGGGCAAGAATGTGAATAAAGGCCGGATAAAACTTGTGCTTATTTTTCTTTACGGTCTTTAAAAAGG
CCGTAATATCCAGCTGAACGGTCTGGTTATAGGTACATTGAGCAACTGACTGAAATGCCTCAAAATGTTC
TTTACGATGCCATTGGGATATATCAACGGTGGTATATCCAGTGATTTTTTTCTCCATTTTAGCTTCCTTA
GCTCCTGAAAATCTCGATAACTCAAAAAATACGCCCGGTAGTGATCTTATTTCATTATGGTGAAAGTTGG
AACCTCTTACGTGCCCGATCAACTCGAGTGCCACCTGACGTCTAAGAAACCATTATTATCATGACATTAA
CCTATAAAAATAGGCGTATCACGAGGCAGAATTTCAGATAAAAAAAATCCTTAGCTTTCGCTAAGGATGA
TTTCTGGAATTCGCGGCCGCTTCTAGAGTTATGACAACTTGACGGCTACATCATTCACTTTTTCTTCACA
ACCGGCACGGAACTCGCTCGGGCTGGCCCCGGTGCATTTTTTAAATACCCGCGAGAAATAGAGTTGATCG
TCAAAACCAACATTGCGACCGACGGTGGCGATAGGCATCCGGGTGGTGCTCAAAAGCAGCTTCGCCTGGC
TGATACGTTGGTCCTCGCGCCAGCTTAAGACGCTAATCCCTAACTGCTGGCGGAAAAGATGTGACAGACG
CGACGGCGACAAGCAAACATGCTGTGCGACGCTGGCGATATCAAAATTGCTGTCTGCCAGGTGATCGCTG
ATGTACTGACAAGCCTCGCGTACCCGATTATCCATCGGTGGATGGAGCGACTCGTTAATCGCTTCCATGC
GCCGCAGTAACAATTGCTCAAGCAGATTTATCGCCAGCAGCTCCGAATAGCGCCCTTCCCCTTGCCCGGC
GTTAATGATTTGCCCAAACAGGTCGCTGAAATGCGGCTGGTGCGCTTCATCCGGGCGAAAGAACCCCGTA
TTGGCAAATATTGACGGCCAGTTAAGCCATTCATGCCAGTAGGCGCGCGGACGAAAGTAAACCCACTGGT
GATACCATTCGCGAGCCTCCGGATGACGACCGTAGTGATGAATCTCTCCTGGCGGGAACAGCAAAATATC
ACCCGGTCGGCAAACAAATTCTCGTCCCTGATTTTTCACCACCCCCTGACCGCGAATGGTGAGATTGAGA
ATATAACCTTTCATTCCCAGCGGTCGGTCGATAAAAAAATCGAGATAACCGTTGGCCTCAATCGGCGTTA
AACCCGCCACCAGATGGGCATTAAACGAGTATCCCGGCAGCAGGGGATCATTTTGCGCTTCAGCCATACT
TTTCATACTCCCGCCATTCAGAGAAGAAACCAATTGTCCATATTGCATCAGACATTGCCGTCACTGCGTC
TTTTACTGGCTCTTCTCGCTAACCAAACCGGTAACCCCGCTTATTAAAAGCATTCTGTAACAAAGCGGGA
CCAAAGCCATGACAAAAACGCGTAACAAAAGTGTCTATAATCACGGCAGAAAAGTCCACATTGATTATTT
GCACGGCGTCACACTTTGCTATGCCATAGCATTTTTATCCATAAGATTAGCGGATCCTACCTGACACTTT
TTATCGCAACTCTCTATAATTTCTCCATACCCGTTTTTTTGGGCTAGCATTACCCGCATCACAAGGAAAA
GCCCAATATGAGCATTCTGGATTTCCCGCGTATCCACTTCCGTGGCTGGGCCCGTGTCAATGCGCCGACC
GCGAACCGCGATCCGCACGGCCACATCGATATGGCCAGCAATACCGTGGCGATGGCGGGTGAGCCGTTCG
ACCTGGCACGCCATCCTACGGAGTTCCACCGTCACCTGCGCTCCCTGGGTCCGCGCTTCGGCTTGGATGG
TCGTGCTGACCCGGAAGGCCCGTTCAGCCTGGCCGAGGGCTACAACGCTGCCGGTAACAACCACTTTTCG
TGGGAGAGCGCAACCGTTAGCCACGTGCAATGGGATGGCGGTGAGGCGGATCGTGGTGACGGTCTGGTCG
GTGCTCGTTTGGCACTGTGGGGTCACTACAATGATTATCTGCGTACCACCTTCAATCGTGCTCGTTGGGT
CGACAGCGACCCGACGCGCCGTGACGCTGCACAAATCTATGCGGGCCAATTCACCATTAGCCCGGCTGGT
GCCGGTCCGGGTACGCCGTGGCTGTTTACGGCAGACATTGATGATAGCCATGGTGCACGTTGGACGCGTG
GCGGCCACATTGCAGAGCGTGGCGGCCACTTCTTGGATGAAGAGTTTGGTCTGGCACGCCTGTTTCAGTT
CTCTGTGCCGAAAGATCACCCACATTTTCTGTTTCACCCGGGTCCGTTTGATTCCGAGGCCTGGCGTCGT
CTGCAATTGGCTCTGGAGGATGACGACGTTCTGGGTCTGACCGTGCAATATGCGTTGTTCAATATGAGCA
CCCCGCCTCAGCCGAACAGCCCGGTTTTTCACGATATGGTCGGTGTTGTCGGTCTGTGGCGTCGTGGTGA
ACTGGCGAGCTACCCGGCTGGTCGTCTGCTGCGTCCGCGTCAACCGGGTCTGGGTGACCTGACCCTGCGC
GTCAACGGTGGTCGCGTTGCGCTGAATTTGGCGTGTGCCATTCCGTTCAGCACTCGTGCCGCGCAGCCAA
GCGCACCGGACCGCCTGACCCCGGACCTGGGTGCCAAACTGCCGCTGGGCGATCTGCTGCTGCGTGATGA
GGACGGCGCACTGTTGGCACGTGTGCCGCAGGCTCTGTACCAAGACTATTGGACGAATCACGGTATTGTG
GACCTGCCGCTGCTGCGCGAACCGCGTGGTAGCTTGACCCTGAGCAGCGAACTGGCGGAGTGGCGTGAGC
AAGACTGGGTCACCCAAAGCGACGCGTCTAACCTGTACCTGGAGGCACCGGATCGCCGTCACGGTCGCTT
TTTCCCTGAGAGCATCGCGCTGCGCAGCTACTTTCGCGGTGAAGCGCGTGCGCGTCCGGATATCCCGCAT
CGTATCGAGGGCATGGGCCTGGTCGGCGTCGAATCTCGTCAGGATGGCGACGCTGCGGAATGGCGTCTGA
CGGGTCTGCGTCCGGGTCCGGCACGCATTGTTCTGGACGATGGTGCCGAGGCGATCCCTCTGCGTGTTCT
GCCTGACGATTGGGCGCTGGATGACGCGACCGTCGAAGAAGTGGATTACGCCTTTTTGTACCGCCACGTT
ATGGCGTATTACGAGCTGGTGTATCCATTCATGAGCGACAAGGTGTTTTCCCTGGCTGATCGTTGCAAAT
GTGAAACGTACGCACGTCTGATGTGGCAGATGTGTGATCCGCAGAACCGCAACAAGTCCTATTACATGCC
GAGCACCCGCGAACTGTCGGCACCGAAAGCTCGTTTGTTCTTGAAGTATCTGGCCCACGTGGAAGGCCAG
GCACGCCTGCAAGCACCTCCGCCAGCGGGTCCGGCACGCATTGAATCTAAAGCCCAGTTGGCGGCAGAGC
TGCGTAAAGCCGTCGACCTGGAGCTGTCTGTGATGCTGCAATACCTGTACGCGGCGTATAGCATTCCGAA
CTATGCACAGGGCCAACAACGTGTTCGTGACGGTGCGTGGACCGCCGAGCAGCTGCAACTGGCGTGCGGT
AGCGGTGACCGTCGCCGTGATGGCGGTATTCGTGCAGCACTGCTGGAAATTGCTCATGAAGAAATGATTC
ATTACCTGGTCGTTAACAACCTGCTGATGGCCCTGGGCGAGCCGTTCTACGCGGGTGTCCCGCTGATGGG
CGAAGCGGCACGTCAGGCGTTTGGCCTGGACACCGAGTTCGCTCTGGAACCGTTTAGCGAAAGCACGCTG
GCACGTTTTGTTCGTCTGGAATGGCCGCACTTTATCCCAGCACCGGGCAAATCCATCGCGGACTGCTATG
CCGCCATTCGTCAGGCGTTTTTGGATCTGCCGGACTTGTTTGGTGGCGAGGCAGGTAAGCGTGGCGGTGA
ACACCACCTGTTCCTGAATGAGCTGACCAACCGTGCGCATCCGGGTTATCAACTGGAAGTTTTCGATCGC
GACTCGGCGCTGTTTGGTATTGCATTTGTGACCGATCAGGGCGAAGGTGGCGCTCTGGACAGCCCGCACT
ACGAACATAGCCATTTTCAACGTCTGCGTGAAATGAGCGCGCGTATCATGGCTCAAAGCGCACCGTTCGA
ACCGGCGCTGCCGGCGTTGCGTAATCCGGTTCTGGATGAGAGCCCGGGTTGCCAACGTGTCGCAGACGGT
CGTGCGCGTGCGCTGATGGCATTGTACCAAGGCGTTTATGAGCTGATGTTTGCGATGATGGCGCAGCACT
TCGCCGTGAAACCGCTGGGTAGCTTGCGTCGCAGCCGCCTGATGAACGCAGCAATCGATCTGATGACCGG
TCTGTTGCGTCCGCTGAGCTGCGCGCTGATGAACCTGCCAAGCGGCATCGCCGGTCGCACGGCCGGTCCG
CCGCTGCCGGGTCCGGTTGACACCCGTAGCTATGACGACTACGCGCTGGGCTGTCGCATGCTGGCACGCC
GTTGCGAGCGTCTGCTGGAGCAGGCGAGCATGCTGGAACCGGGTTGGCTGCCGGATGCGCAGATGGAGCT
GCTGGATTTCTATCGTCGCCAAATGCTGGACTTGGCGTGCGGCAAACTGAGCCGCGAGGCCGCCGAAGCT
GCAGCAAAGGAGGCCGCAGCTAAAGAGGCTGCAGCGAAAGCGATGGTGAGCAAGGGCGAGGAGGATAACA
TGGCCATCATCAAGGAGTTCATGCGCTTCAAGGTGCACATGGAGGGCTCCGTGAACGGCCACGAGTTCGA
GATCGAGGGCGAGGGCGAGGGCCGCCCCTACGAGGGCACCCAGACCGCCAAGCTGAAGGTGACCAAGGGT
GGCCCCCTGCCCTTCGCCTGGGACATCCTGTCCCCTCAGTTCATGTACGGCTCCAAGGCCTACGTGAAGC
ACCCCGCCGACATCCCCGACTACTTGAAGCTGTCCTTCCCCGAGGGCTTCAAGTGGGAGCGCGTGATGAA
CTTCGAGGACGGCGGCGTGGTGACCGTGACCCAGGACTCCTCCTTGCAGGACGGCGAGTTCATCTACAAG
GTGAAGCTGCGCGGCACCAACTTCCCCTCCGACGGCCCCGTAATGCAGAAGAAGACCATGGGCTGGGAGG
CCTCCTCCGAGCGGATGTACCCCGAGGACGGCGCCCTGAAGGGCGAGATCAAGCAGAGGCTGAAGCTGAA
GGACGGCGGCCACTACGACGCTGAGGTCAAGACCACCTACAAGGCCAAGAAGCCCGTGCAGCTGCCCGGC
GCCTACAACGTCAACATCAAGTTGGACATCACCTCCCACAACGAGGACTACACCATCGTGGAACAGTACG
AACGCGCCGAGGGCCGCCACTCCACCTAATAATACTAGTAGCGG
